>Addgene plasmid #228937 | pRDA_052_HygroR | addgene full sequence | sequence record 467894 | Addgene NGS Result
TTGAGATCCTTTTTTTCTGCGCGTAATCTGCTGCTTGCAAACAAAAAAACCACCGCTACCAGCGGTGGTT
TGTTTGCCGGATCAAGAGCTACCAACTCTTTTTCCGAAGGTAACTGGCTTCAGCAGAGCGCAGATACCAA
ATACTGTTCTTCTAGTGTAGCCGTAGTTAGGCCACCACTTCAAGAACTCTGTAGCACCGCCTACATACCT
CGCTCTGCTAATCCTGTTACCAGTGGCTGCTGCCAGTGGCGATAAGTCGTGTCTTACCGGGTTGGACTCA
AGACGATAGTTACCGGATAAGGCGCAGCGGTCGGGCTGAACGGGGGGTTCGTGCACACAGCCCAGCTTGG
AGCGAACGACCTACACCGAACTGAGATACCTACAGCGTGAGCTATGAGAAAGCGCCACGCTTCCCGAAGG
GAGAAAGGCGGACAGGTATCCGGTAAGCGGCAGGGTCGGAACAGGAGAGCGCACGAGGGAGCTTCCAGGG
GGAAACGCCTGGTATCTTTATAGTCCTGTCGGGTTTCGCCACCTCTGACTTGAGCGTCGATTTTTGTGAT
GCTCGTCAGGGGGGCGGAGCCTATGGAAAAACGCCAGCAACGCGGCCTTTTTACGGTTCCTGGCCTTTTG
CTGGCCTTTTGCTCACATGTTCTTTCCTGCGTTATCCCCTGATTCTGTGGATAACCGTATTACCGCCTTT
GAGTGAGCTGATACCGCTCGCCGCAGCCGAACGACCGAGCGCAGCGAGTCAGTGAGCGAGGAAGCGGAAG
AGCGCCCAATACGCAAACCGCCTCTCCCCGCGCGTTGGCCGATTCATTAATGCAGCTGGCACGACAGGTT
TCCCGACTGGAAAGCGGGCAGTGAGCGCAACGCAATTAATGTGAGTTAGCTCACTCATTAGGCACCCCAG
GCTTTACACTTTATGCTTCCGGCTCGTATGTTGTGTGGAATTGTGAGCGGATAACAATTTCACACAGGAA
ACAGCTATGACCATGATTACGCCAAGCGCGCAATTAACCCTCACTAAAGGGAACAAAAGCTGGAGCTGCA
AGCTTAATGTAGTCTTATGCAATACTCTTGTAGTCTTGCAACATGGTAACGATGAGTTAGCAACATGCCT
TACAAGGAGAGAAAAAGCACCGTGCATGCCGATTGGTGGAAGTAAGGTGGTACGATCGTGCCTTATTAGG
AAGGCAACAGACGGGTCTGACATGGATTGGACGAACCACTGAATTGCCGCATTGCAGAGATATTGTATTT
AAGTGCCTAGCTCGATACATAAACGGGTCTCTCTGGTTAGACCAGATCTGAGCCTGGGAGCTCTCTGGCT
AACTAGGGAACCCACTGCTTAAGCCTCAATAAAGCTTGCCTTGAGTGCTTCAAGTAGTGTGTGCCCGTCT
GTTGTGTGACTCTGGTAACTAGAGATCCCTCAGACCCTTTTAGTCAGTGTGGAAAATCTCTAGCAGTGGC
GCCCGAACAGGGACTTGAAAGCGAAAGGGAAACCAGAGGAGCTCTCTCGACGCAGGACTCGGCTTGCTGA
AGCGCGCACGGCAAGAGGCGAGGGGCGGCGACTGGTGAGTACGCCAAAAATTTTGACTAGCGGAGGCTAG
AAGGAGAGAGATGGGTGCGAGAGCGTCAGTATTAAGCGGGGGAGAATTAGATCGCGATGGGAAAAAATTC
GGTTAAGGCCAGGGGGAAAGAAAAAATATAAATTAAAACATATAGTATGGGCAAGCAGGGAGCTAGAACG
ATTCGCAGTTAATCCTGGCCTGTTAGAAACATCAGAAGGCTGTAGACAAATACTGGGACAGCTACAACCA
TCCCTTCAGACAGGATCAGAAGAACTTAGATCATTATATAATACAGTAGCAACCCTCTATTGTGTGCATC
AAAGGATAGAGATAAAAGACACCAAGGAAGCTTTAGACAAGATAGAGGAAGAGCAAAACAAAAGTAAGAC
CACCGCACAGCAAGCGGCCGCTGATCTTCAGACCTGGAGGAGGAGATATGAGGGACAATTGGAGAAGTGA
ATTATATAAATATAAAGTAGTAAAAATTGAACCATTAGGAGTAGCACCCACCAAGGCAAAGAGAAGAGTG
GTGCAGAGAGAAAAAAGAGCAGTGGGAATAGGAGCTTTGTTCCTTGGGTTCTTGGGAGCAGCAGGAAGCA
CTATGGGCGCAGCGTCAATGACGCTGACGGTACAGGCCAGACAATTATTGTCTGGTATAGTGCAGCAGCA
GAACAATTTGCTGAGGGCTATTGAGGCGCAACAGCATCTGTTGCAACTCACAGTCTGGGGCATCAAGCAG
CTCCAGGCAAGAATCCTGGCTGTGGAAAGATACCTAAAGGATCAACAGCTCCTGGGGATTTGGGGTTGCT
CTGGAAAACTCATTTGCACCACTGCTGTGCCTTGGAATGCTAGTTGGAGTAATAAATCTCTGGAACAGAT
TTGGAATCACACGACCTGGATGGAGTGGGACAGAGAAATTAACAATTACACAAGCTTAATACACTCCTTA
ATTGAAGAATCGCAAAACCAGCAAGAAAAGAATGAACAAGAATTATTGGAATTAGATAAATGGGCAAGTT
TGTGGAATTGGTTTAACATAACAAATTGGCTGTGGTATATAAAATTATTCATAATGATAGTAGGAGGCTT
GGTAGGTTTAAGAATAGTTTTTGCTGTACTTTCTATAGTGAATAGAGTTAGGCAGGGATATTCACCATTA
TCGTTTCAGACCCACCTCCCAACCCCGAGGGGACCCAGAGGTACCGAGGGCCTATTTCCCATGATTCCTT
CATATTTGCATATACGATACAAGGCTGTTAGAGAGATAATTAGAATTAATTTGACTGTAAACACAAAGAT
ATTAGTACAAAATACGTGACGTAGAAAGTAATAATTTCTTGGGTAGTTTGCAGTTTTAAAATTATGTTTT
AAAATGGACTATCATATGCTTACCGTAACTTGAAAGTATTTCGATTTCTTGGCTTTATATATCTTGTGGA
AAGGACGAAACACCGGTAATTTCTACTCTTGTAGATGGAGACGCGTTTTTTCTCGTCTCTGAATTCGCTA
GCAAGCTTGGCGTAACTAGATCTTGAGACAAATGGCAGTATTCATCCACAATTTTAAAAGAAAAGGGGGG
ATTGGGGGGTACAGTGCAGGGGAAAGAATAGTAGACATAATAGCAACAGACATACAAACTAAAGAATTAC
AAAAACAAATTACAAAAATTCAAAATTTTCGGGTTTATTACAGGGACAGCAGAGATCCACTTTGGCGCCG
GCTCGAGGGGGCCCGGGTGCAAAGATGGATAAAGTTTTAAACAGAGAGGAATCTTTGCAGCTAATGGACC
TTCTAGGTCTTGAAAGGAGTGGGAATTGGCTCCGGTGCCCGTCAGTGGGCAGAGCGCACATCGCCCACAG
TCCCCGAGAAGTTGGGGGGAGGGGTCGGCAATTGATCCGGTGCCTAGAGAAGGTGGCGCGGGGTAAACTG
GGAAAGTGATGTCGTGTACTGGCTCCGCCTTTTTCCCGAGGGTGGGGGAGAACCGTATATAAGTGCAGTA
GTCGCCGTGAACGTTCTTTTTCGCAACGGGTTTGCCGCCAGAACACAGGTAAGTGCCGTGTGTGGTTCCC
GCGGGCCTGGCCTCTTTACGGGTTATGGCCCTTGCGTGCCTTGAATTACTTCCACCTGGCTGCAGTACGT
GATTCTTGATCCCGAGCTTCGGGTTGGAAGTGGGTGGGAGAGTTCGAGGCCTTGCGCTTAAGGAGCCCCT
TCGCCTCGTGCTTGAGTTGAGGCCTGGCCTGGGCGCTGGGGCCGCCGCGTGCGAATCTGGTGGCACCTTC
GCGCCTGTCTCGCTGCTTTCGATAAGTCTCTAGCCATTTAAAATTTTTGATGACCTGCTGCGACGCTTTT
TTTCTGGCAAGATAGTCTTGTAAATGCGGGCCAAGATCTGCACACTGGTATTTCGGTTTTTGGGGCCGCG
GGCGGCGACGGGGCCCGTGCGTCCCAGCGCACATGTTCGGCGAGGCGGGGCCTGCGAGCGCGGCCACCGA
GAATCGGACGGGGGTAGTCTCAAGCTGGCCGGCCTGCTCTGGTGCCTGGCCTCGCGCCGCCGTGTATCGC
CCCGCCCTGGGCGGCAAGGCTGGCCCGGTCGGCACCAGTTGCGTGAGCGGAAAGATGGCCGCTTCCCGGC
CCTGCTGCAGGGAGCTCAAAATGGAGGACGCGGCGCTCGGGAGAGCGGGCGGGTGAGTCACCCACACAAA
GGAAAAGGGCCTTTCCGTCCTCAGCCGTCGCTTCATGTGACTCCACGGAGTACCGGGCGCCGTCCAGGCA
CCTCGATTAGTTCTCGAGCTTTTGGAGTACGTCGTCTTTAGGTTGGGGGGAGGGGTTTTATGCGATGGAG
TTTCCCCACACTGAGTGGGTGGAGACTGAAGTTAGGCCAGCTTGGCACTTGATGTAATTCTCCTTGGAAT
TTGCCCTTTTTGAGTTTGGATCTTGGTTCATTCTCAAGCCTCAGACAGTGGTTCAAAGTTTTTTTCTTCC
ATTTCAGGTGTCGTGACGTACGGCCACCATGAAAAAGCCTGAACTCACCGCTACCTCTGTCGAGAAGTTT
CTGATCGAAAAGTTCGACAGCGTATCCGACCTGATGCAGCTCTCCGAGGGCGAAGAATCTCGGGCTTTCA
GCTTCGATGTGGGAGGGCGTGGATATGTCCTGCGGGTGAATAGCTGCGCCGATGGTTTCTACAAAGATCG
CTATGTTTATCGGCACTTTGCATCCGCCGCTCTCCCTATTCCCGAAGTGCTTGACATTGGGGAGTTCAGC
GAGAGCCTGACCTATTGCATCTCCCGCCGTGCACAGGGTGTCACCTTGCAAGACCTGCCTGAAACCGAAC
TGCCCGCTGTTCTCCAGCCCGTCGCCGAGGCCATGGATGCCATCGCTGCCGCCGATCTTAGCCAGACCAG
CGGGTTCGGCCCATTCGGACCTCAAGGAATCGGTCAATACACTACATGGCGCGATTTCATCTGCGCTATT
GCTGATCCCCATGTGTATCACTGGCAAACTGTGATGGACGACACCGTCAGTGCCTCCGTCGCCCAGGCTC
TCGATGAGCTGATGCTTTGGGCCGAGGACTGCCCCGAAGTCCGGCACCTCGTGCACGCCGATTTCGGCTC
CAACAATGTCCTGACCGACAATGGCCGCATAACAGCCGTCATTGACTGGAGCGAGGCCATGTTCGGGGAT
TCCCAATACGAGGTCGCCAACATCTTCTTCTGGAGGCCCTGGTTGGCTTGTATGGAGCAGCAGACCCGCT
ACTTCGAGCGGAGGCATCCCGAGCTTGCAGGATCTCCTCGGCTCCGGGCTTATATGCTCCGCATTGGTCT
TGACCAACTCTATCAGAGCTTGGTTGACGGCAATTTCGATGATGCAGCTTGGGCTCAGGGTCGCTGCGAC
GCAATCGTCCGGTCCGGAGCCGGGACTGTCGGGCGTACACAAATCGCCCGCAGAAGCGCTGCCGTCTGGA
CCGATGGCTGTGTGGAAGTGCTCGCTGATAGTGGAAACAGACGCCCCAGCACTCGTCCTAGGGCAAAGGA
TCTGCAGTAAACGCGTTAAGTCGACAATCAACCTCTGGATTACAAAATTTGTGAAAGATTGACTGGTATT
CTTAACTATGTTGCTCCTTTTACGCTATGTGGATACGCTGCTTTAATGCCTTTGTATCATGCTATTGCTT
CCCGTATGGCTTTCATTTTCTCCTCCTTGTATAAATCCTGGTTGCTGTCTCTTTATGAGGAGTTGTGGCC
CGTTGTCAGGCAACGTGGCGTGGTGTGCACTGTGTTTGCTGACGCAACCCCCACTGGTTGGGGCATTGCC
ACCACCTGTCAGCTCCTTTCCGGGACTTTCGCTTTCCCCCTCCCTATTGCCACGGCGGAACTCATCGCCG
CCTGCCTTGCCCGCTGCTGGACAGGGGCTCGGCTGTTGGGCACTGACAATTCCGTGGTGTTGTCGGGGAA
ATCATCGTCCTTTCCTTGGCTGCTCGCCTGTGTTGCCACCTGGATTCTGCGCGGGACGTCCTTCTGCTAC
GTCCCTTCGGCCCTCAATCCAGCGGACCTTCCTTCCCGCGGCCTGCTGCCGGCTCTGCGGCCTCTTCCGC
GTCTTCGCCTTCGCCCTCAGACGAGTCGGATCTCCCTTTGGGCCGCCTCCCCGCGTCGACTTTAAGACCA
ATGACTTACAAGGCAGCTGTAGATCTTAGCCACTTTTTAAAAGAAAAGGGGGGACTGGAAGGGCTAATTC
ACTCCCAACGAAGACAAGATCTGCTTTTTGCTTGTACTGGGTCTCTCTGGTTAGACCAGATCTGAGCCTG
GGAGCTCTCTGGCTAACTAGGGAACCCACTGCTTAAGCCTCAATAAAGCTTGCCTTGAGTGCTTCAAGTA
GTGTGTGCCCGTCTGTTGTGTGACTCTGGTAACTAGAGATCCCTCAGACCCTTTTAGTCAGTGTGGAAAA
TCTCTAGCAGTACGTATAGTAGTTCATGTCATCTTATTATTCAGTATTTATAACTTGCAAAGAAATGAAT
ATCAGAGAGTGAGAGGAACTTGTTTATTGCAGCTTATAATGGTTACAAATAAAGCAATAGCATCACAAAT
TTCACAAATAAAGCATTTTTTTCACTGCATTCTAGTTGTGGTTTGTCCAAACTCATCAATGTATCTTATC
ATGTCTGGCTCTAGCTATCCCGCCCCTAACTCCGCCCATCCCGCCCCTAACTCCGCCCAGTTCCGCCCAT
TCTCCGCCCCATGGCTGACTAATTTTTTTTATTTATGCAGAGGCCGAGGCCGCCTCGGCCTCTGAGCTAT
TCCAGAAGTAGTGAGGAGGCTTTTTTGGAGGCCTAGGGACGTACCCAATTCGCCCTATAGTGAGTCGTAT
TACGCGCGCTCACTGGCCGTCGTTTTACAACGTCGTGACTGGGAAAACCCTGGCGTTACCCAACTTAATC
GCCTTGCAGCACATCCCCCTTTCGCCAGCTGGCGTAATAGCGAAGAGGCCCGCACCGATCGCCCTTCCCA
ACAGTTGCGCAGCCTGAATGGCGAATGGG
[124 nt withheld, positions 7100-7223]
C
[91 nt withheld, positions 7225-7315]
A
[49 nt withheld, positions 7317-7365]
CCTTTGACGTTGGAGTCCACGTTCTTT
[37 nt withheld, positions 7393-7429]
ACCCTATCTCGGTCTATTCTTTTGATTTATAAGGGATTTTGCCGATTTCGGCCTATTGGTTAAAAAATGA
GCTGATTTAACAAAAATTTAACGCGAATTTTAACAAAATATTAACGCTTACAATTTAGGTGGCACTTTTC
GGGGAAATGTGCGCGGAACCCCTATTTGTTTATTTTTCTAAATACATTCAAATATGTATCCGCTCATGAG
ACAATAACCCTGATAAATGCTTCAATAATATTGAAAAAGGAAGAGTATGAGTATTCAACATTTCCGTGTC
GCCCTTATTCCCTTTTTTGCGGCATTTTGCCTTCCTGTTTTTGCTCACCCAGAAACGCTGGTGAAAGTAA
AAGATGCTGAAGATCAGTTGGGTGCACGAGTGGGTTACATCGAACTGGATCTCAACAGCGGTAAGATCCT
TGAGAGTTTTCGCCCCGAAGAACGTTTTCCAATGATGAGCACTTTTAAAGTTCTGCTATGTGGCGCGGTA
TTATCCCGTATTGACGCCGGGCAAGAGCAACTCGGTCGCCGCATACACTATTCTCAGAATGACTTGGTTG
AGTACTCACCAGTCACAGAAAAGCATCTTACGGATGGCATGACAGTAAGAGAATTATGCAGTGCTGCCAT
AACCATGAGTGATAACACTGCGGCCAACTTACTTCTGACAACGATCGGAGGACCGAAGGAGCTAACCGCT
TTTTTGCACAACATGGGGGATCATGTAACTCGCCTTGATCGTTGGGAACCGGAGCTGAATGAAGCCATAC
CAAACGACGAGCGTGACACCACGATGCCTGTAGCAATGGCAACAACGTTGCGCAAACTATTAACTGGCGA
ACTACTTACTCTAGCTTCCCGGCAACAATTAATAGACTGGATGGAGGCGGATAAAGTTGCAGGACCACTT
CTGCGCTCGGCCCTTCCGGCTGGCTGGTTTATTGCTGATAAATCTGGAGCCGGTGAGCGTGGGTCTCGCG
GTATCATTGCAGCACTGGGGCCAGATGGTAAGCCCTCCCGTATCGTAGTTATCTACACGACGGGGAGTCA
GGCAACTATGGATGAACGAAATAGACAGATCGCTGAGATAGGTGCCTCACTGATTAAGCATTGGTAACTG
TCAGACCAAGTTTACTCATATATACTTTAGATTGATTTAAAACTTCATTTTTAATTTAAAAGGATCTAGG
TGAAGATCCTTTTTGATAATCTCATGACCAAAATCCCTTAACGTGAGTTTTCGTTCCACTGAGCGTCAGA
CCCCGTAGAAAAGATCAAAGGATCTTC
Features (pLannotate 1.2.2; 28 found; start..end, strand, type, name):
      1..589     +  rep_origin     ori: high-copy-number ColE1/pMB1/pBR322/pUC origin of replication
    772..864     +  CDS            lacI (fragment): lac repressor; lacI; The lac repressor binds to the lac operator to inhibit transcription in E. coli. This inhibition can be relieved by adding lactose or isopropyl-β-D-thiogalactopyranoside (IPTG).
    877..898     +  protein_bind   CAP binding site: CAP binding activates transcription in the presence of cAMP. E. coli catabolite activator protein
    913..943     +  promoter       lac promoter: promoter for the E. coli lac operon
    951..967     +  protein_bind   lac operator: The lac repressor binds to the lac operator to inhibit transcription in E. coli. This inhibition can be relieved by adding lactose or isopropyl-β-D-thiogalactopyranoside (IPTG). lac repressor encoded by lacI
   1012..1030    +  promoter       T3 promoter: promoter for bacteriophage T3 RNA polymerase
   1058..1284    +  promoter       RSV promoter: Rous sarcoma virus enhancer/promoter
   1285..1465    +  LTR            5' LTR (truncated): truncated 5' long terminal repeat (LTR) from HIV-1
   1512..1637    +  misc_feature   HIV-1 Ψ: packaging signal of human immunodeficiency virus type 1
   1621..1984    +  CDS            HIV-1 gag (fragment): gag protein from human immunodeficiency virus 1; gag
   2130..2363    +  misc_feature   RRE: The Rev response element (RRE) of HIV-1 allows for Rev-dependent mRNA export from the nucleus to the cytoplasm.
   2740..2766    +  CDS            Rev (fragment): human immunodeficiency virus 1 (HIV-1) Rev protein; rev; enhances nuclear export of unspliced and incompletely spliced viral mRNAs
   2776..3016    +  promoter       U6 promoter: RNA polymerase III promoter for human U6 snRNA
   3132..3249    +  misc_feature   cPPT/CTS: central polypurine tract and central termination sequence of HIV-1
   3315..3381    +  CDS            small t antigen (fragment): SV40 (simian virus 40) small t antigen
   3407..3618    +  promoter       EF-1α core promoter: core promoter for human elongation factor EF-1α
   3619..4557    +  intron         EF-1α intron A: intron upstream of the start codon of human EF-1α
   4579..5600    +  CDS            HygR (fragment): hygromycin B phosphotransferase confers resistance to hygromycin
   5626..6214    +  misc_feature   WPRE: woodchuck hepatitis virus posttranscriptional regulatory element
   6265..6284    +  misc_feature   cPPT/CTS (fragment): central polypurine tract and central termination sequence of HIV-1
   6286..6519    +  LTR            3' LTR (ΔU3): self-inactivating 3' long terminal repeat (LTR) from HIV-1
   6597..6718    +  polyA_signal   SV40 poly(A) signal: SV40 polyadenylation signal
   6758..6893    +  rep_origin     SV40 ori: SV40 origin of replication
   6914..6932    -  promoter       T7 promoter: promoter for bacteriophage T7 RNA polymerase
   6940..7095    +  CDS            lacZα (fragment): LacZα fragment of β-galactosidase; lacZ fragment
   7100..7528    +  rep_origin     f1 ori (sequence partly withheld): f1 bacteriophage origin of replication; arrow indicates direction of (+) strand synthesis
   7581..7685    +  promoter       AmpR promoter: bla
   7686..8546    +  CDS            AmpR: β-lactamase; bla; confers resistance to ampicillin, carbenicillin, and related antibiotics
