[The description below was written by a language model from this plasmid's Addgene catalogue record and pLannotate feature annotations shown in this document.]
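Description:
pRDA_052_HygroR is an 8,716 bp third-generation-style lentiviral CRISPR guide vector, supplied as an empty backbone for cloning custom guide RNAs to be used with EnAsCas12a (enhanced Acidaminococcus Cas12a). It derives from pRDA_052 and, as the name indicates, carries a hygromycin selection marker. In bacteria it is maintained through a high-copy ColE1/pUC-type origin and selected with ampicillin via the β-lactamase gene. An f1 origin and remnants of lac/lacZα, T3 and T7 promoter sequences are carried over from the parental cloning backbone.

The lentiviral transfer cassette begins with an RSV promoter fused to a truncated HIV-1 5' LTR, which drives Tat-independent production of the genomic RNA in packaging cells. This is followed by the Ψ packaging signal with a partial gag sequence, the Rev response element for nuclear export of unspliced RNA, and a cPPT/CTS that aids nuclear import. The cassette ends in a self-inactivating ΔU3 3' LTR, followed by an SV40 polyadenylation signal and SV40 origin.

Within this cassette, a human U6 RNA polymerase III promoter is positioned to transcribe the inserted Cas12a guide. The feature table does not annotate the cloning site or any direct repeat sequence, so their details are not stated in the record. Downstream, the EF-1α core promoter with its intron A expresses hygromycin B phosphotransferase, and a WPRE enhances transcript expression.

No nuclease is encoded, so the vector is intended for cells that express EnAsCas12a from another source. Transduced mammalian cells are selected with hygromycin, supporting individual or custom guide knockout experiments.
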