Addgene plasmid #228937: pRDA_052_HygroR
Purpose: (Empty Backbone) Plasmid for cloning of custom gRNA using EnAsCas12a
Depositing lab: Francisca Vazquez. Depositing organization: Broad Institute. Publication: SKI complex loss renders 9p21.3-deleted or MSI-H cancers dependent on PELO. Borck PC, Boyle I, Jankovic K, Bick N, Foster K, Lau AC, Parker-Burns LI, Lubicki DA, Li T, Borah AA, Lofaso NJ, Das Sharma S, Chan T, Kishen RV, Adeagbo A, Raghavan S, Aquilanti E, Prensner JR, Krill-Burger JM, Golub TR, Campbell CD, Dempster JM, Chan EM, Vazquez F. Nature. 2025 Feb 5. doi: 10.1038/s41586-024-08509-3. PubMed 39910293.
Backbone
  Vector backbone: pRDA_052
  Backbone size (bp): 8716
  Vector type: Mammalian Expression, Lentiviral, CRISPR
  Selectable markers: Hygromycin
Growth in bacteria
  Bacterial resistance: Ampicillin, 100 μg/mL
  Growth temperature: 30°C
  Growth strain: NEB Stable
  Copy number: High Copy
Terms and licenses: Academic/Nonprofit Terms; Industry Terms: Not Available to Industry
How to cite: pRDA_052_HygroR was a gift from Francisca Vazquez (Addgene plasmid # 228937 ; http://n2t.net/addgene:228937 ; RRID:Addgene_228937)
